Addgene plasmid #35421: TALE6
Depositing lab: Feng Zhang. Depositing organization: Broad Institute. Publication: Efficient construction of sequence-specific TAL effectors for modulating mammalian transcription. Zhang F, Cong L, Lodato S, Kosuri S, Church GM, Arlotta P. Nat Biotechnol. 2011 Feb;29(2):149-53. doi: 10.1038/nbt.1775 PubMed 21248753.
Backbone
  Vector backbone: pLenti
  Backbone size w/o insert (bp): 9204
  Vector type: Mammalian Expression, Lentiviral
Growth in bacteria
  Bacterial resistance: Ampicillin, 100 μg/mL
  Growth temperature: 37°C
  Growth strain: Stbl3
  Copy number: High Copy
Gene/Insert
  Gene/Insert name: TALE6 (alt name: dTALE6)
  Species: Synthetic
  Insert size (bp): 3531
  Promoter: EF-1a
  Tag / fusion protein: EGFP (C terminal on insert)
  Cloning method: Restriction Enzyme; 5′ cloning site unknown (unknown if destroyed); 3′ cloning site EcoRI (not destroyed)
  Sequencing primers: 5′ EF1a-fwd, zTALE-F; 3′ EGFP-N, zTALE-R
Terms and licenses: Academic/Nonprofit Terms; Industry Terms: Not Available to Industry
Depositor comments: Note that though this plasmid contains the sh_ble gene, the Zhang lab has not tested whether this plasmid confers Zeocin selection.
How to cite: TALE6 was a gift from Feng Zhang (Addgene plasmid # 35421 ; http://n2t.net/addgene:35421 ; RRID:Addgene_35421)
