[The description below was written by a language model from this plasmid's Addgene catalogue record and pLannotate feature annotations shown in this document.]
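Description:
TALE6 (also called dTALE6) is a lentiviral mammalian expression plasmid built on a pLenti backbone, with a total length of about 12.7 kb. It is maintained in E. coli through a high-copy ColE1/pUC-type origin and selected with ampicillin via the bla gene; an f1 origin is also present. The viral portion has the layout of a third-generation-style transfer vector. A CMV enhancer/promoter drives a truncated HIV-1 5' LTR, followed by the Ψ packaging signal with a partial gag sequence, the Rev response element and the cPPT/CTS. Downstream of the cargo lie a WPRE, a second truncated LTR and a bGH polyadenylation signal. Together these elements allow the genomic RNA to be packaged when helper functions are supplied in trans, and then integrated into target cells.

The payload is a synthetic, designer TAL effector of roughly 3.5 kb expressed from the human EF-1α promoter with its intron. The annotation tool recognises the coding region by its similarity to the Xanthomonas TAL effector AvrXa10, which reflects the shared TALE scaffold and repeat domain rather than the natural gene itself. EGFP lies at the C-terminal end of the insert and lets expressing cells be identified by fluorescence. About 250 bp between the TALE match and EGFP is unannotated, and the record does not state what it encodes. It also does not give the DNA target sequence of this TALE.

A separate SV40/EM7-driven Sh ble cassette with an SV40 polyadenylation signal sits outside the LTRs, but the depositors note that Zeocin selection has not been tested. The associated publication concerns the construction of sequence-specific TAL effectors for modulating mammalian transcription, which is the evident use of this construct.
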