Features (pLannotate 1.2.2; 34 found; start..end, strand, type, name):
     31..83      -  misc_feature   bom (fragment): basis of mobility region from pBR322
    238..617     +  enhancer       CMV enhancer: human cytomegalovirus immediate early enhancer
    618..817     +  promoter       CMV promoter: human cytomegalovirus (CMV) immediate early promoter
    835..1015    +  LTR            5' LTR (truncated): truncated 5' long terminal repeat (LTR) from HIV-1
   1062..1187    +  misc_feature   HIV-1 Ψ: packaging signal of human immunodeficiency virus type 1
   1171..1534    +  CDS            HIV-1 gag (fragment): gag protein from human immunodeficiency virus 1; gag
   1680..1913    +  misc_feature   RRE: The Rev response element (RRE) of HIV-1 allows for Rev-dependent mRNA export from the nucleus to the cytoplasm.
   2290..2390    +  CDS            Rev (fragment): human immunodeficiency virus 1 (HIV-1) Rev protein; rev; enhances nuclear export of unspliced and incompletely spliced viral mRNAs
   2440..2557    +  misc_feature   cPPT/CTS: central polypurine tract and central termination sequence of HIV-1
   2609..2675    +  CDS            small t antigen (fragment): SV40 (simian virus 40) small t antigen
   2701..2912    +  promoter       EF-1α core promoter: core promoter for human elongation factor EF-1α
   2913..3021    +  intron         EF-1α intron A (fragment): intron upstream of the start codon of human EF-1α
   3647..3850    +  intron         EF-1α intron A: truncated intron upstream of the start codon of human EF-1α
   3869..6430    +  CDS            avrXa10 (fragment): AVX10_XANOO - Experimental evidence at protein level: Swiss-Prot protein existence level 1. Avirulence protein. Induces the hypersensitive response (HR)in rice plants carrying the resistance gene Xa10. Activity depends on the presence of the core repeat domains; replacement with repeat domains from other proteins (AvrBs3 of X.euvesicatoria (AC P14727) or AvrXa7 of this organism) does not elicit the HR. Probably acts as a transcription factor in its host plant (rice) to induce plant resistance or disease. From Xanthomonas oryzae pv. oryzae.
   6686..7402    +  CDS            EGFP: the original enhanced GFP (Yang et al., 1996) mammalian codon-optimized
   7403..7427    +  misc_feature   MCS (fragment): pBluescript multiple cloning site
   7427..8015    +  misc_feature   WPRE: woodchuck hepatitis virus posttranscriptional regulatory element
   7952..8533    +  CDS            nef (fragment): NEF_HV1H2 - Experimental evidence at protein level: Swiss-Prot protein existence level 1. Extracellular Nef protein targets CD4(+) T-lymphocytes for apoptosis by interacting with CXCR4 surface receptors. From Human immunodeficiency virus type 1 group M subtype B (isolate HXB2) (HIV-1).
   8540..8720    +  LTR            5' LTR (truncated): truncated 5' long terminal repeat (LTR) from HIV-1
   8752..8976    +  polyA_signal   bGH poly(A) signal: bovine growth hormone polyadenylation signal
   8980..9001    +  promoter       SV40 promoter (fragment): SV40 enhancer and early promoter
   9022..9450    +  rep_origin     f1 ori (sequence partly withheld): f1 bacteriophage origin of replication; arrow indicates direction of (+) strand synthesis
   9464..9793    +  promoter       SV40 promoter: SV40 enhancer and early promoter
   9841..9888    +  promoter       EM7 promoter: synthetic bacterial promoter&nbsp
   9907..10281   +  CDS            BleoR: antibiotic-binding protein; Sh ble from Streptoalloteichus hindustanus; confers resistance to bleomycin, phleomycin, and Zeocin™
  10291..10416   +  CDS            ble (fragment): BLE_KLEPN - Experimental evidence at protein level: Swiss-Prot protein existence level 1. Binding protein with a strong affinity to the bleomycin family of antibiotics. Binds to CL990; an antimitotic-antibiotic compound. From Klebsiella pneumoniae.
  10411..10532   +  polyA_signal   SV40 poly(A) signal: SV40 polyadenylation signal
  10603..10625   -  protein_bind   lac operator (fragment): The lac repressor binds to the lac operator to inhibit transcription in E. coli. This inhibition can be relieved by adding lactose or isopropyl-β-D-thiogalactopyranoside (IPTG). lac repressor encoded by lacI
  10629..10659   -  promoter       lac promoter: promoter for the E. coli lac operon
  10674..10695   -  protein_bind   CAP binding site: CAP binding activates transcription in the presence of cAMP. E. coli catabolite activator protein
  10708..10800   -  CDS            lacI (fragment): lac repressor; lacI; The lac repressor binds to the lac operator to inhibit transcription in E. coli. This inhibition can be relieved by adding lactose or isopropyl-β-D-thiogalactopyranoside (IPTG).
  10983..11571   -  rep_origin     ori: high-copy-number ColE1/pMB1/pBR322/pUC origin of replication
  11742..12602   -  CDS            AmpR: β-lactamase; bla; confers resistance to ampicillin, carbenicillin, and related antibiotics
  12603..12707   -  promoter       AmpR promoter: bla
>Addgene plasmid #35421 | TALE6 | depositor full sequence | sequence record 43319 | TALE6 sequence 12735 bps
GTCGACGGATCGGGAGATCTCCCGATCCCCTATGGTGCACTCTCAGTACAATCTGCTCTGATGCCGCATA
GTTAAGCCAGTATCTGCTCCCTGCTTGTGTGTTGGAGGTCGCTGAGTAGTGCGCGAGCAAAATTTAAGCT
ACAACAAGGCAAGGCTTGACCGACAATTGCATGAAGAATCTGCTTAGGGTTAGGCGTTTTGCGCTGCTTC
GCGATGTACGGGCCAGATATACGCGTTGACATTGATTATTGACTAGTTATTAATAGTAATCAATTACGGG
GTCATTAGTTCATAGCCCATATATGGAGTTCCGCGTTACATAACTTACGGTAAATGGCCCGCCTGGCTGA
CCGCCCAACGACCCCCGCCCATTGACGTCAATAATGACGTATGTTCCCATAGTAACGCCAATAGGGACTT
TCCATTGACGTCAATGGGTGGAGTATTTACGGTAAACTGCCCACTTGGCAGTACATCAAGTGTATCATAT
GCCAAGTACGCCCCCTATTGACGTCAATGACGGTAAATGGCCCGCCTGGCATTATGCCCAGTACATGACC
TTATGGGACTTTCCTACTTGGCAGTACATCTACGTATTAGTCATCGCTATTACCATGGTGATGCGGTTTT
GGCAGTACATCAATGGGCGTGGATAGCGGTTTGACTCACGGGGATTTCCAAGTCTCCACCCCATTGACGT
CAATGGGAGTTTGTTTTGGCACCAAAATCAACGGGACTTTCCAAAATGTCGTAACAACTCCGCCCCATTG
ACGCAAATGGGCGGTAGGCGTGTACGGTGGGAGGTCTATATAAGCAGCGCGTTTTGCCTGTACTGGGTCT
CTCTGGTTAGACCAGATCTGAGCCTGGGAGCTCTCTGGCTAACTAGGGAACCCACTGCTTAAGCCTCAAT
AAAGCTTGCCTTGAGTGCTTCAAGTAGTGTGTGCCCGTCTGTTGTGTGACTCTGGTAACTAGAGATCCCT
CAGACCCTTTTAGTCAGTGTGGAAAATCTCTAGCAGTGGCGCCCGAACAGGGACTTGAAAGCGAAAGGGA
AACCAGAGGAGCTCTCTCGACGCAGGACTCGGCTTGCTGAAGCGCGCACGGCAAGAGGCGAGGGGCGGCG
ACTGGTGAGTACGCCAAAAATTTTGACTAGCGGAGGCTAGAAGGAGAGAGATGGGTGCGAGAGCGTCAGT
ATTAAGCGGGGGAGAATTAGATCGCGATGGGAAAAAATTCGGTTAAGGCCAGGGGGAAAGAAAAAATATA
AATTAAAACATATAGTATGGGCAAGCAGGGAGCTAGAACGATTCGCAGTTAATCCTGGCCTGTTAGAAAC
ATCAGAAGGCTGTAGACAAATACTGGGACAGCTACAACCATCCCTTCAGACAGGATCAGAAGAACTTAGA
TCATTATATAATACAGTAGCAACCCTCTATTGTGTGCATCAAAGGATAGAGATAAAAGACACCAAGGAAG
CTTTAGACAAGATAGAGGAAGAGCAAAACAAAAGTAAGACCACCGCACAGCAAGCGGCCGCTGATCTTCA
GACCTGGAGGAGGAGATATGAGGGACAATTGGAGAAGTGAATTATATAAATATAAAGTAGTAAAAATTGA
ACCATTAGGAGTAGCACCCACCAAGGCAAAGAGAAGAGTGGTGCAGAGAGAAAAAAGAGCAGTGGGAATA
GGAGCTTTGTTCCTTGGGTTCTTGGGAGCAGCAGGAAGCACTATGGGCGCAGCGTCAATGACGCTGACGG
TACAGGCCAGACAATTATTGTCTGGTATAGTGCAGCAGCAGAACAATTTGCTGAGGGCTATTGAGGCGCA
ACAGCATCTGTTGCAACTCACAGTCTGGGGCATCAAGCAGCTCCAGGCAAGAATCCTGGCTGTGGAAAGA
TACCTAAAGGATCAACAGCTCCTGGGGATTTGGGGTTGCTCTGGAAAACTCATTTGCACCACTGCTGTGC
CTTGGAATGCTAGTTGGAGTAATAAATCTCTGGAACAGATTTGGAATCACACGACCTGGATGGAGTGGGA
CAGAGAAATTAACAATTACACAAGCTTAATACACTCCTTAATTGAAGAATCGCAAAACCAGCAAGAAAAG
AATGAACAAGAATTATTGGAATTAGATAAATGGGCAAGTTTGTGGAATTGGTTTAACATAACAAATTGGC
TGTGGTATATAAAATTATTCATAATGATAGTAGGAGGCTTGGTAGGTTTAAGAATAGTTTTTGCTGTACT
TTCTATAGTGAATAGAGTTAGGCAGGGATATTCACCATTATCGTTTCAGACCCACCTCCCAACCCCGAGG
GGACCCGACAGGCCCGAAGGAATAGAAGAAGAAGGTGGAGAGAGAGACAGAGACAGATCCATTCGATTAG
TGAACGGATCGGCACTGCGTGCGCCAATTCTGCAGACAAATGGCAGTATTCATCCACAATTTTAAAAGAA
AAGGGGGGATTGGGGGGTACAGTGCAGGGGAAAGAATAGTAGACATAATAGCAACAGACATACAAACTAA
AGAATTACAAAAACAAATTACAAAAATTCAAAATTTTCGGGTTTATTACAGGGACAGCAGAGATCCAGTT
TGGTTAATTAATGCAAAGATGGATAAAGTTTTAAACAGAGAGGAATCTTTGCAGCTAATGGACCTTCTAG
GTCTTGAAAGGAGTGGGAATTGGCTCCGGTGCCCGTCAGTGGGCAGAGCGCACATCGCCCACAGTCCCCG
AGAAGTTGGGGGGAGGGGTCGGCAATTGAACCGGTGCCTAGAGAAGGTGGCGCGGGGTAAACTGGGAAAG
TGATGTCGTGTACTGGCTCCGCCTTTTTCCCGAGGGTGGGGGAGAACCGTATATAAGTGCAGTAGTCGCC
GTGAACGTTCTTTTTCGCAACGGGTTTGCCGCCAGAACACAGGTAAGTGCCGTGTGTGGTTCCCGCGGGC
CTGGCCTCTTTACGGGTTATGGCCCTTGCGTGCCTTGAATTACTTCCACTGGCTGCAGTACGTGATTCTT
GATCCCGAGCTTCGGGTTGGAAGTGGGTGGGAGAGTTCGAGGCCTTGCGCTTAAGGAGCCCCTTCGCCTC
GTGCTTGAGTTGAGGCCTGGCCTGGGCGCTGGGGCCGCCGCGTGCGAATCTGGTGGCACCTTCGCGCCTG
TCTCGCTGCTTTCGATAAGTCTCTAGCCATTTAAAATTTTTGATGACCTGCTGCGACGCTTTTTTTCTGG
CAAGATAGTCTTGTAAATGCGGGCCAAGATCTGCACACTGGTATTTCGGTTTTTGGGGCCGCGGGCGGCG
ACGGGGCCCGTGCGTCCCAGCGCACATGTTCGGCGAGGCGGGGCCTGCGAGCGCGGCCACCGAGAATCGG
ACGGGGGTAGTCTCAAGCTGGCCGGCCTGCTCTGGTGCCTGGCCTCGCGCCGCCGTGTATCGCCCCGCCC
TGGGCGGCAAGGCTGGCCCGGTCGGCACCAGTTGCGTGAGCGGAAAGATGGCCGCTTCCCGGCCCTGCTG
CAGGGAGCTCAAAATGGAGGACGCGGCGCTCGGGAGAGCGGGCGGGTGAGTCACCCACACAAAGGAAAAG
GGCCTTTCCGTCCTCAGCCGTCGCTTCATGTGACTCCACGGAGTACCGGGCGCCGTCCAGGCACCTCGAT
TAGTTCTCGAGCTTTTGGAGTACGTCGTCTTTAGGTTGGGGGGAGGGGTTTTATGCGATGGAGTTTCCCC
ACACTGAGTGGGTGGAGACTGAAGTTAGGCCAGCTTGGCACTTGATGTAATTCTCCTTGGAATTTGCCCT
TTTTGAGTTTGGATCTTGGTTCATTCTCAAGCCTCAGACAGTGGTTCAAAGTTTTTTTCTTCCATTTCAG
GTGTCGTGACGTACGGCCACCATGTCGCGGACCCGGCTCCCTTCCCCACCCGCACCCAGCCCAGCGTTTT
CGGCCGACTCGTTCTCAGACCTGCTTAGGCAGTTCGACCCCTCACTGTTTAACACATCGTTGTTCGACTC
CCTTCCTCCGTTTGGGGCGCACCATACGGAGGCGGCCACCGGGGAGTGGGATGAGGTGCAGTCGGGATTG
AGAGCTGCGGATGCACCACCCCCAACCATGCGGGTGGCCGTCACCGCTGCCCGACCGCCGAGGGCGAAGC
CCGCACCAAGGCGGAGGGCAGCGCAACCGTCCGACGCAAGCCCCGCAGCGCAAGTAGATTTGAGAACTTT
GGGATATTCACAGCAGCAGCAGGAAAAGATCAAGCCCAAAGTGAGGTCGACAGTCGCGCAGCATCACGAA
GCGCTGGTGGGTCATGGGTTTACACATGCCCACATCGTAGCCTTGTCGCAGCACCCTGCAGCCCTTGGCA
CGGTCGCCGTCAAGTACCAGGACATGATTGCGGCGTTGCCGGAAGCCACACATGAGGCGATCGTCGGTGT
GGGGAAACAGTGGAGCGGAGCCCGAGCGCTTGAGGCCCTGTTGACGGTCGCGGGAGAGCTGAGAGGGCCT
CCCCTTCAGCTGGACACGGGCCAGTTGCTGAAGATCGCGAAGCGGGGAGGAGTCACGGCGGTCGAGGCGG
TGCACGCGTGGCGCAATGCGCTCACGGGAGCACCCCTCAACCTGACCCCAGAGCAGGTCGTGGCAATCGC
CTCCAACATTGGCGGGAAACAGGCACTCGAGACTGTCCAGCGCCTGCTTCCCGTGCTGTGCCAAGCGCAC
GGACTCACCCCAGAGCAGGTCGTGGCAATCGCGAGCAATAACGGCGGAAAACAGGCTTTGGAAACGGTGC
AGAGGCTCCTTCCAGTGCTGTGCCAAGCGCACGGCCTCACCCCAGAGCAGGTCGTGGCAATCGCGAGCAA
TAACGGCGGAAAACAGGCTTTGGAAACGGTGCAGAGGCTCCTTCCAGTGCTGTGCCAAGCGCACGGATTA
ACCCCAGAGCAGGTCGTGGCAATCGCCTCCAACATTGGCGGGAAACAGGCACTCGAGACTGTCCAGCGCC
TGCTTCCCGTGCTGTGCCAAGCGCACGGCTTAACCCCAGAGCAGGTCGTGGCAATCGCGAGCAATAACGG
CGGAAAACAGGCTTTGGAAACGGTGCAGAGGCTCCTTCCAGTGCTGTGCCAAGCGCACGGACTTACCCCA
GAGCAGGTCGTGGCCATTGCCTCGAATGGAGGGGGCAAACAGGCGTTGGAAACCGTACAACGATTGCTGC
CGGTGCTGTGCCAAGCGCACGGCCTTACCCCAGAGCAGGTCGTGGCAATCGCGAGCAATAACGGCGGAAA
ACAGGCTTTGGAAACGGTGCAGAGGCTCCTTCCAGTGCTGTGCCAAGCGCACGGACTAACCCCAGAGCAG
GTCGTGGCAATCGCCTCCAACATTGGCGGGAAACAGGCACTCGAGACTGTCCAGCGCCTGCTTCCCGTGC
TGTGCCAAGCGCACGGGCTCACCCCAGAGCAGGTCGTGGCAATCGCGAGCAATAACGGCGGAAAACAGGC
TTTGGAAACGGTGCAGAGGCTCCTTCCAGTGCTGTGCCAAGCGCACGGGCTAACCCCAGAGCAGGTCGTG
GCCATTGCCTCGAATGGAGGGGGCAAACAGGCGTTGGAAACCGTACAACGATTGCTGCCGGTGCTGTGCC
AAGCGCACGGCCTAACCCCAGAGCAGGTCGTGGCAATCGCCTCCAACATTGGCGGGAAACAGGCACTCGA
GACTGTCCAGCGCCTGCTTCCCGTGCTGTGCCAAGCGCACGGGTTAACCCCAGAGCAGGTCGTGGCCATT
GCCTCGAATGGAGGGGGCAAACAGGCGTTGGAAACCGTACAACGATTGCTGCCGGTGCTGTGCCAAGCGC
ACGGACTCACGCCTGAGCAGGTAGTGGCTATTGCATCCAATATCGGGGGCAGACCCGCACTGGAGTCAAT
CGTGGCCCAGCTTTCGAGGCCGGACCCCGCGCTGGCCGCACTCACTAATGATCATCTTGTAGCGCTGGCC
TGCCTCGGCGGACGACCCGCCTTGGATGCGGTGAAGAAGGGGCTCCCGCACGCGCCTGCATTGATTAAGC
GGACCAACAGAAGGATTCCCGAGAGGACATCACATCGAGTGGCAGATCACGCGCAAGTGGTCCGCGTGCT
CGGATTCTTCCAGTGTCACTCCCACCCCGCACAAGCGTTCGATGACGCCATGACTCAATTTGGTATGTCG
AGACACGGACTGCTGCAGCTCTTTCGTAGAGTCGGTGTCACAGAACTCGAGGCCCGCTCGGGCACACTGC
CTCCCGCCTCCCAGCGGTGGGACAGGATTCTCCAAGCGAGCGGTATGAAACGCGCGAAGCCTTCACCTAC
GTCAACTCAGACACCTGACCAGGCGAGCCTTCATGCGTTCGCAGACTCGCTGGAGAGGGATTTGGACGCG
CCCTCGCCCATGCATGAAGGGGACCAAACTCGCGCGTCAGCTAGCCCCAAGAAGAAGAGAAAGGTGGAGG
CCAGCGGTTCCGGACGGGCTGACGCATTGGACGATTTTGATCTGGATATGCTGGGAAGTGACGCCCTCGA
TGATTTTGACCTTGACATGCTTGGTTCGGATGCCCTTGATGACTTTGACCTCGACATGCTCGGCAGTGAC
GCCCTTGATGATTTCGACCTGGACATGCTGATTAACTCTAGAGGCAGTGGAGAGGGCAGAGGAAGTCTGC
TAACATGCGGTGACGTCGAGGAGAATCCTGGCCCAGTGAGCAAGGGCGAGGAGCTGTTCACCGGGGTGGT
GCCCATCCTGGTCGAGCTGGACGGCGACGTAAACGGCCACAAGTTCAGCGTGTCCGGCGAGGGCGAGGGC
GATGCCACCTACGGCAAGCTGACCCTGAAGTTCATCTGCACCACCGGCAAGCTGCCCGTGCCCTGGCCCA
CCCTCGTGACCACCCTGACCTACGGCGTGCAGTGCTTCAGCCGCTACCCCGACCACATGAAGCAGCACGA
CTTCTTCAAGTCCGCCATGCCCGAAGGCTACGTCCAGGAGCGCACCATCTTCTTCAAGGACGACGGCAAC
TACAAGACCCGCGCCGAGGTGAAGTTCGAGGGCGACACCCTGGTGAACCGCATCGAGCTGAAGGGCATCG
ACTTCAAGGAGGACGGCAACATCCTGGGGCACAAGCTGGAGTACAACTACAACAGCCACAACGTCTATAT
CATGGCCGACAAGCAGAAGAACGGCATCAAGGTGAACTTCAAGATCCGCCACAACATCGAGGACGGCAGC
GTGCAGCTCGCCGACCACTACCAGCAGAACACCCCCATCGGCGACGGCCCCGTGCTGCTGCCCGACAACC
ACTACCTGAGCACCCAGTCCGCCCTGAGCAAAGACCCCAACGAGAAGCGCGATCACATGGTCCTGCTGGA
GTTCGTGACCGCCGCCGGGATCACTCTCGGCATGGACGAGCTGTACAAGTAAGAATTCGATATCAAGCTT
ATCGATAATCAACCTCTGGATTACAAAATTTGTGAAAGATTGACTGGTATTCTTAACTATGTTGCTCCTT
TTACGCTATGTGGATACGCTGCTTTAATGCCTTTGTATCATGCTATTGCTTCCCGTATGGCTTTCATTTT
CTCCTCCTTGTATAAATCCTGGTTGCTGTCTCTTTATGAGGAGTTGTGGCCCGTTGTCAGGCAACGTGGC
GTGGTGTGCACTGTGTTTGCTGACGCAACCCCCACTGGTTGGGGCATTGCCACCACCTGTCAGCTCCTTT
CCGGGACTTTCGCTTTCCCCCTCCCTATTGCCACGGCGGAACTCATCGCCGCCTGCCTTGCCCGCTGCTG
GACAGGGGCTCGGCTGTTGGGCACTGACAATTCCGTGGTGTTGTCGGGGAAATCATCGTCCTTTCCTTGG
CTGCTCGCCTGTGTTGCCACCTGGATTCTGCGCGGGACGTCCTTCTGCTACGTCCCTTCGGCCCTCAATC
CAGCGGACCTTCCTTCCCGCGGCCTGCTGCCGGCTCTGCGGCCTCTTCCGCGTCTTCGCCTTCGCCCTCA
GACGAGTCGGATCTCCCTTTGGGCCGCCTCCCCGCATCGATACCGTCGACCTCGAGACCTAGAAAAACAT
GGAGCAATCACAAGTAGCAATACAGCAGCTACCAATGCTGATTGTGCCTGGCTAGAAGCACAAGAGGAGG
AGGAGGTGGGTTTTCCAGTCACACCTCAGGTACCTTTAAGACCAATGACTTACAAGGCAGCTGTAGATCT
TAGCCACTTTTTAAAAGAAAAGGGGGGACTGGAAGGGCTAATTCACTCCCAACGAAGACAAGATATCCTT
GATCTGTGGATCTACCACACACAAGGCTACTTCCCTGATTGGCAGAACTACACACCAGGGCCAGGGATCA
GATATCCACTGACCTTTGGATGGTGCTACAAGCTAGTACCAGTTGAGCAAGAGAAGGTAGAAGAAGCCAA
TGAAGGAGAGAACACCCGCTTGTTACACCCTGTGAGCCTGCATGGGATGGATGACCCGGAGAGAGAAGTA
TTAGAGTGGAGGTTTGACAGCCGCCTAGCATTTCATCACATGGCCCGAGAGCTGCATCCGGACTGTACTG
GGTCTCTCTGGTTAGACCAGATCTGAGCCTGGGAGCTCTCTGGCTAACTAGGGAACCCACTGCTTAAGCC
TCAATAAAGCTTGCCTTGAGTGCTTCAAGTAGTGTGTGCCCGTCTGTTGTGTGACTCTGGTAACTAGAGA
TCCCTCAGACCCTTTTAGTCAGTGTGGAAAATCTCTAGCAGGGCCCGTTTAAACCCGCTGATCAGCCTCG
ACTGTGCCTTCTAGTTGCCAGCCATCTGTTGTTTGCCCCTCCCCCGTGCCTTCCTTGACCCTGGAAGGTG
CCACTCCCACTGTCCTTTCCTAATAAAATGAGGAAATTGCATCGCATTGTCTGAGTAGGTGTCATTCTAT
TCTGGGGGGTGGGGTGGGGCAGGACAGCAAGGGGGAGGATTGGGAAGACAATAGCAGGCATGCTGGGGAT
GCGGTGGGCTCTATGGCTTCTGAGGCGGAAAGAACCAGCTGGGGCTCTAGGGGGTATCCCC
[124 nt withheld, positions 9022-9145]
C
[91 nt withheld, positions 9147-9237]
A
[49 nt withheld, positions 9239-9287]
CCTTTGACGTTGGAGTCCACGTTCTTT
[37 nt withheld, positions 9315-9351]
ACCCTATCTCGGTCTATTCTTTTGATTTATAAGGGATTTTGCCGATTTCGGCCTATTGGTTAAAAAATGA
GCTGATTTAACAAAAATTTAACGCGAATTAATTCTGTGGAATGTGTGTCAGTTAGGGTGTGGAAAGTCCC
CAGGCTCCCCAGCAGGCAGAAGTATGCAAAGCATGCATCTCAATTAGTCAGCAACCAGGTGTGGAAAGTC
CCCAGGCTCCCCAGCAGGCAGAAGTATGCAAAGCATGCATCTCAATTAGTCAGCAACCATAGTCCCGCCC
CTAACTCCGCCCATCCCGCCCCTAACTCCGCCCAGTTCCGCCCATTCTCCGCCCCATGGCTGACTAATTT
TTTTTATTTATGCAGAGGCCGAGGCCGCCTCTGCCTCTGAGCTATTCCAGAAGTAGTGAGGAGGCTTTTT
TGGAGGCCTAGGCTTTTGCAAAAAGCTCCCGGGAGCTTGTATATCCATTTTCGGATCTGATCAGCACGTG
TTGACAATTAATCATCGGCATAGTATATCGGCATAGTATAATACGACAAGGTGAGGAACTAAACCATGGC
CAAGTTGACCAGTGCCGTTCCGGTGCTCACCGCGCGCGACGTCGCCGGAGCGGTCGAGTTCTGGACCGAC
CGGCTCGGGTTCTCCCGGGACTTCGTGGAGGACGACTTCGCCGGTGTGGTCCGGGACGACGTGACCCTGT
TCATCAGCGCGGTCCAGGACCAGGTGGTGCCGGACAACACCCTGGCCTGGGTGTGGGTGCGCGGCCTGGA
CGAGCTGTACGCCGAGTGGTCGGAGGTCGTGTCCACGAACTTCCGGGACGCCTCCGGGCCGGCCATGACC
GAGATCGGCGAGCAGCCGTGGGGGCGGGAGTTCGCCCTGCGCGACCCGGCCGGCAACTGCGTGCACTTCG
TGGCCGAGGAGCAGGACTGACACGTGCTACGAGATTTCGATTCCACCGCCGCCTTCTATGAAAGGTTGGG
CTTCGGAATCGTTTTCCGGGACGCCGGCTGGATGATCCTCCAGCGCGGGGATCTCATGCTGGAGTTCTTC
GCCCACCCCAACTTGTTTATTGCAGCTTATAATGGTTACAAATAAAGCAATAGCATCACAAATTTCACAA
ATAAAGCATTTTTTTCACTGCATTCTAGTTGTGGTTTGTCCAAACTCATCAATGTATCTTATCATGTCTG
TATACCGTCGACCTCTAGCTAGAGCTTGGCGTAATCATGGTCATAGCTGTTTCCTGTGTGAAATTGTTAT
CCGCTCACAATTCCACACAACATACGAGCCGGAAGCATAAAGTGTAAAGCCTGGGGTGCCTAATGAGTGA
GCTAACTCACATTAATTGCGTTGCGCTCACTGCCCGCTTTCCAGTCGGGAAACCTGTCGTGCCAGCTGCA
TTAATGAATCGGCCAACGCGCGGGGAGAGGCGGTTTGCGTATTGGGCGCTCTTCCGCTTCCTCGCTCACT
GACTCGCTGCGCTCGGTCGTTCGGCTGCGGCGAGCGGTATCAGCTCACTCAAAGGCGGTAATACGGTTAT
CCACAGAATCAGGGGATAACGCAGGAAAGAACATGTGAGCAAAAGGCCAGCAAAAGGCCAGGAACCGTAA
AAAGGCCGCGTTGCTGGCGTTTTTCCATAGGCTCCGCCCCCCTGACGAGCATCACAAAAATCGACGCTCA
AGTCAGAGGTGGCGAAACCCGACAGGACTATAAAGATACCAGGCGTTTCCCCCTGGAAGCTCCCTCGTGC
GCTCTCCTGTTCCGACCCTGCCGCTTACCGGATACCTGTCCGCCTTTCTCCCTTCGGGAAGCGTGGCGCT
TTCTCATAGCTCACGCTGTAGGTATCTCAGTTCGGTGTAGGTCGTTCGCTCCAAGCTGGGCTGTGTGCAC
GAACCCCCCGTTCAGCCCGACCGCTGCGCCTTATCCGGTAACTATCGTCTTGAGTCCAACCCGGTAAGAC
ACGACTTATCGCCACTGGCAGCAGCCACTGGTAACAGGATTAGCAGAGCGAGGTATGTAGGCGGTGCTAC
AGAGTTCTTGAAGTGGTGGCCTAACTACGGCTACACTAGAAGAACAGTATTTGGTATCTGCGCTCTGCTG
AAGCCAGTTACCTTCGGAAAAAGAGTTGGTAGCTCTTGATCCGGCAAACAAACCACCGCTGGTAGCGGTG
GTTTTTTTGTTTGCAAGCAGCAGATTACGCGCAGAAAAAAAGGATCTCAAGAAGATCCTTTGATCTTTTC
TACGGGGTCTGACGCTCAGTGGAACGAAAACTCACGTTAAGGGATTTTGGTCATGAGATTATCAAAAAGG
ATCTTCACCTAGATCCTTTTAAATTAAAAATGAAGTTTTAAATCAATCTAAAGTATATATGAGTAAACTT
GGTCTGACAGTTACCAATGCTTAATCAGTGAGGCACCTATCTCAGCGATCTGTCTATTTCGTTCATCCAT
AGTTGCCTGACTCCCCGTCGTGTAGATAACTACGATACGGGAGGGCTTACCATCTGGCCCCAGTGCTGCA
ATGATACCGCGAGACCCACGCTCACCGGCTCCAGATTTATCAGCAATAAACCAGCCAGCCGGAAGGGCCG
AGCGCAGAAGTGGTCCTGCAACTTTATCCGCCTCCATCCAGTCTATTAATTGTTGCCGGGAAGCTAGAGT
AAGTAGTTCGCCAGTTAATAGTTTGCGCAACGTTGTTGCCATTGCTACAGGCATCGTGGTGTCACGCTCG
TCGTTTGGTATGGCTTCATTCAGCTCCGGTTCCCAACGATCAAGGCGAGTTACATGATCCCCCATGTTGT
GCAAAAAAGCGGTTAGCTCCTTCGGTCCTCCGATCGTTGTCAGAAGTAAGTTGGCCGCAGTGTTATCACT
CATGGTTATGGCAGCACTGCATAATTCTCTTACTGTCATGCCATCCGTAAGATGCTTTTCTGTGACTGGT
GAGTACTCAACCAAGTCATTCTGAGAATAGTGTATGCGGCGACCGAGTTGCTCTTGCCCGGCGTCAATAC
GGGATAATACCGCGCCACATAGCAGAACTTTAAAAGTGCTCATCATTGGAAAACGTTCTTCGGGGCGAAA
ACTCTCAAGGATCTTACCGCTGTTGAGATCCAGTTCGATGTAACCCACTCGTGCACCCAACTGATCTTCA
GCATCTTTTACTTTCACCAGCGTTTCTGGGTGAGCAAAAACAGGAAGGCAAAATGCCGCAAAAAAGGGAA
TAAGGGCGACACGGAAATGTTGAATACTCATACTCTTCCTTTTTCAATATTATTGAAGCATTTATCAGGG
TTATTGTCTCATGAGCGGATACATATTTGAATGTATTTAGAAAAATAAACAAATAGGGGTTCCGCGCACA
TTTCCCCGAAAAGTGCCACCTGAC
