>Addgene plasmid #35421 | TALE6 | addgene partial sequence | sequence record 44413 | EGFP-N 5'-CGTCGCCGTCCAGCTCGACCAG-3'
GCCTGCTCACTGGGCCAGGATTCTCCTCGACGTCACCGCATGTTAGCAGACTTCCTCTGCCCTCTCCACT
GCCTCTAGAGTTAATCAGCATGTCCAGGTCGAAATCATCAAGGGCGTCACTGCCGAGCATGTCGAGGTCA
AAGTCATCAAGGGCATCCGAACCAAGCATGTCAAGGTCAAAATCATCGAGGGCGTCACTTCCCAGCATAT
CCAGATCAAAATCGTCCAATGCGTCAGCCCGTCCGGAACCGCTGGCCTCCACCTTTCTCTTCTTCTTGGG
GCTAGCTGACGCGCGAGTTTGGTCCCCTTCATGCATGGGCGAGGGCGCGTCCAAATCCCTCTCCAGCGAG
TCTGCGAACGCATGAAGGCTCGCCTGGTCAGGTGTCTGAGTTGACGTAGGTGAAGGCTTCGCGCGTTTCA
TACCGCTCGCTTGGAGAATCCTGTCCCACCGCTGGGAGGCGGGAGGCAGTGTGCCCGAGCGGGCCTCGAG
TTCTGTGACACCGACTCTACGAAAGAGCTGCAGCAGTCCGTGTCTCGACATACCAAATTGAGTCATGGCG
TCATCGAACGCTTGTGCGGGGTGGGAGTGACACTGGAAGAATCCGAGCACGCGGACCACTTGCGCGTGAT
CTGCCACTCGATGTGATGTCCTCTCGGGAATCCTTCTGTTGGTCCGCTTAATCAATGCAGGCGCGTGCGG
GAGCCCCTTCTTCACCGCATCCAAGGCGGGTCGTCCGCCGAGGCAGGCCAGCGCTACAAGATGATCATTA
GTGAGTGCGGCCAGCGCGGGGTCCGGCCTCGAAAGCTGGGCCACGATTGACTCCAGTGCGGGTCTGCCCC
CGATATTGGATGCAATAGCCACTACCTGCTCAGGCGTGAGTCCGTGCGC
