>Addgene plasmid #35421 | TALE6 | addgene partial sequence | sequence record 44414 | zTALE-F 5'-CTCCCCTTCAGCTGGACAC-3'
TACGGCGGTCGAGGCGGTGCACGCGTGGCGCAATGCGCTCACGGGAGCACCCCTCAACCTGACCCCAGAG
CAGGTCGTGGCAATCGCCTCCAACATTGGCGGGAAACAGGCACTCGAGACTGTCCAGCGCCTGCTTCCCG
TGCTGTGCCAAGCGCACGGACTCACCCCAGAGCAGGTCGTGGCAATCGCGAGCAATAACGGCGGAAAACA
GGCTTTGGAAACGGTGCAGAGGCTCCTTCCAGTGCTGTGCCAAGCGCACGGCCTCACCCCAGAGCAGGTC
GTGGCAATCGCGAGCAATAACGGCGGAAAACAGGCTTTGGAAACGGTGCAGAGGCTCCTTCCAGTGCTGT
GCCAAGCGCACGGATTAACCCCAGAGCAGGTCGTGGCAATCGCCTCCAACATTGGCGGGAAACAGGCACT
CGAGACTGTCCAGCGCCTGCTTCCCGTGCTGTGCCAAGCGCACGGCTTAACCCCAGAGCAGGTCGTGGCA
ATCGCGAGCAATAACGGCGGAAAACAGGCTTTGGAAACGGTGCAGAGGCTCCTTCCAGTGCTGTGCCAAG
CGCACGGACTTACCCCAGAGCAGGTCGTGGCCATTGCCTCGAATGGAGGGGGCAAACAGGCGTTGGAAAC
CGTACAACGATTGCTGCCGGTGCTGTGCCAAGCGCACGGCCTTACCCCAGAGCAGGTCGTGGCAATCGCG
AGCAATAACGGCGGAAAACAGGCTTTGGAAACGGTGCAGAGGCTCCTTCCAGTGCTGTGCCAAGCGCACG
GACTAACCCCAGAGCAGGTCGTGGCAATCGCCTCCAACATTGG
