>Addgene plasmid #35421 | TALE6 | addgene partial sequence | sequence record 45276 | zTALE-R 5'-CTTCTTCACCGCATCCAAG-3'
GAGTGCGGCCAGCGCGGGGTCCGGCCTCGAAAGCTGGGCCACGATTGACTCCAGTGCGGGTCTGCCCCCG
ATATTGGATGCAATAGCCACTACCTGCTCAGGCGTGAGTCCGTGCGCTTGGCACAGCACCGGCAGCAATC
GTTGTACGGTTTCCAACGCCTGTTTGCCCCCTCCATTCGAGGCAATGGCCACGACCTGCTCTGGGGTTAA
CCCGTGCGCTTGGCACAGCACGGGAAGCAGGCGCTGGACAGTCTCGAGTGCCTGTTTCCCGCCAATGTTG
GAGGCGATTGCCACGACCTGCTCTGGGGTTAGGCCGTGCGCTTGGCACAGCACCGGCAGCAATCGTTGTA
CGGTTTCCAACGCCTGTTTGCCCCCTCCATTCGAGGCAATGGCCACGACCTGCTCTGGGGTTAGCCCGTG
CGCTTGGCACAGCACTGGAAGGAGCCTCTGCACCGTTTCCAAAGCCTGTTTTCCGCCGTTATTGCTCGCG
ATTGCCACGACCTGCTCTGGGGTGAGCCCGTGCGCTTGGCACAGCACGGGAAGCAGGCGCTGGACAGTCT
CGAGTGCCTGTTTCCCGCCAATGTTGGAGGCGATTGCCACGACCTGCTCTGGGGTTAGTCCGTGCGCTTG
GCACAGCACTGGAAGGAGCCTCTGCACCGTTTCCAAAGCCTGTTTTCCGCCGTTATTGCTCGCGATTGCC
ACGACCTGCTCTGGGGTAAGGCCGTGCGCTTGGCACAGCACCGGCAGCAATCGTTGTACGGTTTCCAACG
CCTGTTTGCCCCCTCCATTCGAGGCAATGGCCACGACCTGCTCTGGGGTAAGTCCGTGCGCTTGGCACAG
CACTGGAAGGAGCCTCTGCACCGTTTCCAAAGCCTGTTTTCCGCCGTTATTGCTCGCGATTGCCACGACC
TGCTCTGGGGTTAA
